Addgene plasmid #147986: pAc5.1B-EGFP-DmNot1_1-1717-K1537SG1562EQ1658A_X
Purpose: Insect Expression of DmNot1_1-1717-K1537SG1562EQ1658A
Depositing lab: Elisa Izaurralde. Depositing organization: Max Planck Institute for Developmental Biology. Publication: A DDX6-CNOT1 complex and W-binding pockets in CNOT9 reveal direct links between miRNA target recognition and silencing. Chen Y, Boland A, Kuzuoglu-Ozturk D, Bawankar P, Loh B, Chang CT, Weichenrieder O, Izaurralde E. Mol Cell. 2014 Jun 5;54(5):737-50. doi: 10.1016/j.molcel.2014.03.034. Epub 2014 Apr 24. PubMed 24768540.
Backbone
  Vector backbone: Unknown
  Vector type: Insect Expression
Growth in bacteria
  Bacterial resistance: Ampicillin, 100 μg/mL
  Growth temperature: 37°C
  Growth strain: DH5alpha
  Copy number: Low Copy
Gene/Insert
  Gene/Insert name: DmNot1_1-1717-K1537SG1562EQ1658A
  Species: D. melanogaster (fly)
  Mutation: 6 silent mutations and two non silent N605S, K759M compared to the sequence given by NCBI: NM_001103772.2.
  Entrez Gene: Not1 (a.k.a. Dmel_CG34407, CG1874, CG1884, CG34407, Dmel\CG34407, Dmel_CG1874, Dmel_CG1884, NOT, NOT1, anon-EST:Liang-1.29, anon-WO0118547.221, clone 1.29, not1)
  Cloning method: Unknown
Terms and licenses: Academic/Nonprofit Terms; Industry Terms: Not Available to Industry
Depositor comments: Plasmids from this collection were made available to the research community and donated after the lab closed. Please note that the sequence provided by the depositing laboratory may be theoretical/predicted or based on Sanger sequencing results. There may be discrepancies between sequencing results obtained by Addgene and the depositor sequence. If an Addgene verified sequence is not available, please contact before placing your order to request that our lab fully sequence the plasmid.
How to cite: pAc5.1B-EGFP-DmNot1_1-1717-K1537SG1562EQ1658A_X was a gift from Elisa Izaurralde (Addgene plasmid # 147986 ; http://n2t.net/addgene:147986 ; RRID:Addgene_147986)
