[The description below was written by a language model from this plasmid's Addgene catalogue record and pLannotate feature annotations shown in this document.]
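Description:
pAc5.1B-EGFP-DmNot1_1-1717-K1537SG1562EQ1658A_X is an insect-cell expression plasmid of about 11.2 kb. The catalogue lists the backbone as unknown, but the name and annotated features point to a pAc5.1-type vector. It is propagated in E. coli through a ColE1/pUC-family origin and selected with ampicillin via the β-lactamase gene and its own promoter. The origin is annotated as a high-copy type, whereas the catalogue entry records the plasmid as low copy. Short fragments annotated as tetracycline resistance and SV40 large T antigen appear to be non-functional backbone remnants. No marker for selection in insect cells is annotated.

Expression is driven by the constitutive Drosophila melanogaster actin 5C promoter, followed directly by an EGFP coding sequence. The roughly 5.2 kb between EGFP and the downstream V5 tag carries no annotation, but its size and position fit the insert described in the catalogue: a fragment of Drosophila Not1, the scaffold subunit of the CCR4-NOT deadenylase complex, spanning residues 1–1717 and presumably fused to the C-terminus of EGFP. The fragment carries three engineered substitutions, K1537S, G1562E and Q1658A. The record also notes six silent changes and two further substitutions, N605S and K759M, relative to the NCBI reference sequence. An SV40 polyadenylation signal lies downstream, although it is annotated on the opposite strand. The record does not show whether the vector's V5 tag is translated in frame or preceded by a stop codon.

The stated purpose is simply insect expression of this mutant. The associated publication concerns the DDX6–CNOT1 interaction and miRNA-mediated silencing, which suggests use of the GFP-tagged mutant in interaction or localisation assays in fly cells. The record does not say which interaction the three substitutions are meant to affect.
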