Features (pLannotate 1.2.2; 9 found; start..end, strand, type, name):
     56..2568    +  promoter       Ac5 promoter: Drosophila melanogaster actin 5C promoter
   2588..3304    +  CDS            EGFP: EGFP is a basic (constitutively fluorescent) green fluorescent protein published in 1996, derived from Aequorea victoria. It is reported to be a rapidly-maturing weak dimer with moderate acid sensitivity.
   8496..8537    +  CDS            V5 tag: epitope tag from simian virus 5
   8637..8771    -  polyA_signal   SV40 poly(A) signal: SV40 polyadenylation signal
   8794..8878    -  CDS            large T antigen (fragment): large T antigen from SV40 (simian virus 40)
   8879..9349    +  CDS            TcR (fragment): tetracycline efflux protein; tet; confers resistance to tetracycline
   9393..9981    -  rep_origin     ori: high-copy-number ColE1/pMB1/pBR322/pUC origin of replication
  10152..11012   -  CDS            AmpR: β-lactamase; bla; confers resistance to ampicillin, carbenicillin, and related antibiotics
  11013..11117   -  promoter       AmpR promoter: bla
>Addgene plasmid #147986 | pAc5.1B-EGFP-DmNot1_1-1717-K1537SG1562EQ1658A_X | depositor full sequence | sequence record 290433 | Full Sequence
CTTCAAGGAATTAATTCTATATTCTAAAAACACAAATGATACTTCTAAAAAAAATCATGAATGGCATCAA
CTCTGAATCAAATCTTTGCAGATGCACCTACTTCTCATTTCCACTGTCACATCATTTTTCCAGATCTCGC
TGCCTGTTATGTGGCCCACAAACCAAGACACGTTTTATGGCCATTAAAGCTGGCTGATCGTCGCCAAACA
CCAAATACATATCAATATGTACATTCGAGAAAGAAGCGATCAAAGAAGCGTCTTCGGGCGAGTAGGAGAA
TGCGGAGGAGAAGGAGAACGAGCTGATCTAGTATCTCTCCACAATCCAATGCCAACTGACCAACTGGCCA
TATTCGGAGCAATTTGAAGCCAATTTCCATCGCCTGGCGATCGCTCCATTCTTGGCTATATGTTTTTCAC
CGTTCCCGGGGCCATTTTCAAAGACTCGTCGGTAAGATAAGATTGTGTCACTCGCTGTCTCTCTTCATTT
GTCGAAGAATGCTGAGGAATTTCGCGATGACGTCGGCGAGTATTTTGAAGAATGAGAATAATTTGTATTT
ATACGAAAATCAGTTAGTGGAATTTTCTACAAAAACATGTTATCTATAGATAATTTTGTTGCAAAATATG
TTGACTATGACAAAGATTGTATGTATATACCTTTAATGTATTCTCATTTTCTTATGTATTTATAATGGCA
ATGATGATACTGATGATATTTTAAGATGATGCCAGACCACAGGCTGATTTCTGCGTCTTTTGCCGAACGC
AGTGCATGTGCGGTTGTTGTTTTTTGGAATAGTTTCAATTTTCGGACTGTCCGCTTTGATTTCAGTTTCT
TGGCTTATTCAAAAAGCAAAGTAAAGCCAAAAAAGCGAGATGGCAATACCAAATGCGGCAAAACGGTAGT
GGAAGGAAAGGGGTGCGGGGCAGCGGAAGGAAGGGTGGGGCGGGGCGTGGCGGGGTCTGTGGCTGGGCGC
GACGTCACCGACGTTGGAGCCACTCCTTTGACCATGTGTGCGTGTGTGTATTATTCGTGTCTCGCCACTC
GCCGGTTGTTTTTTTCTTTTTATCTCGCTCTCTCTAGCGCCATCTCGTACGCATGCTCAACGCACCGCAT
GTTGCCGTGTCCTTTATGCGTCATTTTGGCTCGAAATAGGCAATTATTTAAACAAAGATTAGTCAACGAA
AACGCTAAAATAAATAAGTCTACAATATGGTTACTTATTGCCATGTGTGTGCAGCCAACGATAGCAACAA
AAGCAACAACACAGTGGCTTTCCCTCTTTCACTTTTTGTTTGCAAGCGCGTGCGAGCAAGACGGCACGAC
CGGCAAACGCAATTACGCTGACAAAGAGCAGACGAAGTTTTGGCCGAAAAACATCAAGGCGCCTGATACG
AATGCATTTGCAATAACAATTGCGATATTTAATATTGTTTATGAAGCTGTTTGACTTCAAAACACACAAA
AAAAAAAATAAAACAAATTATTTGAAAGAGAATTAGGAATCGGACAGCTTATCGTTACGGGCTAACAGCA
CACCGAGACGAAATAGCTTACCTGACGTCACAGCCTCTGGAAGAACTGCCGCCAAGCAGAGAGAGAGAGA
AAAAGAGGGAGAGCAGCTTAGACCGCATGTGCTTGTGTGTGAGGCGTCTCTCTCTTCGTCTCCTGTTTGC
GCAAACGCATAGACTGCACTGAGAAAATCGATTACCTATTTTTTATGAATGAATATTTGCACTATTACTA
TTCAAAACTATTAAGATAGCAATCACATTCAATAGCCAAATACTATACCACCTGAGCGATGCAACGAAAT
GATCAATTTGAGCAAAAATGCTGCATATTTAGGACGGCATCATTATAGAAATGCTTCTTGCTGTGTACTT
TTCTCTCGTCTGGCAGCTGTTTCGCCGTTATTGTTAAAACCGGCTTAAGTTAGGTGTGTTTTCTACGACT
AGTGATGCCCCTACTAGAAGATGTGTGTTGCACAAATGTCCCTGAATAACCAATTTGAAGTGCAGATAGC
AGTAAACGTAAGCTAATATGAATATTATTTAACTGTAATGTTTTAATATCGCTGGACATTACTAATAAAC
CCACTATAAACACATGTACATATGTATGTTTTGGCATACAATGAGTAGTTGGGGAAAAAATGTGTAAAAG
CACCGTGACCATCACAGCATAAAGATAACCAGCTGAAGTATCGAATATGAGTAACCCCCAAATTGAATCA
CATGCCGCAACTGATAGGACCCATGGAAGTACACTCTTCATGGCGATATACAAGACACACACAAGCACGA
ACACCCAGTTGCGGAGGAAATTCTCCGTAAATGAAAACCCAATCGGCGAACAATTCATACCCATATATGG
TAAAAGTTTTGAACGCGACTTGAGAGCGGAGAGCATTGCGGCTGATAAGGTTTTAGCGCTAAGCGGGCTT
TATAAAACGGGCTGCGGGACCAGTTTTCATATCACTACCGTTTGAGTTCTTGTGCTGTGTGGATACTCCT
CCCGACACAAAGCCGCTCCATCAGCCAGCAGTCGTCTAATCCAGAGACCCCGGATCGGGGTACCAACATG
GTGAGCAAGGGCGAGGAGCTGTTCACCGGGGTGGTGCCCATCCTGGTCGAGCTGGACGGCGACGTAAACG
GCCACAAGTTCAGCGTGTCCGGCGAGGGCGAGGGCGATGCCACCTACGGCAAGCTGACCCTGAAGTTCAT
CTGCACCACCGGCAAGCTGCCCGTGCCCTGGCCCACCCTCGTGACCACCCTGACCTACGGCGTGCAGTGC
TTCAGCCGCTACCCCGACCACATGAAGCAGCACGACTTCTTCAAGTCCGCCATGCCCGAAGGCTACGTCC
AGGAGCGCACCATCTTCTTCAAGGACGACGGCAACTACAAGACCCGCGCCGAGGTGAAGTTCGAGGGCGA
CACCCTGGTGAACCGCATCGAGCTGAAGGGCATCGACTTCAAGGAGGACGGCAACATCCTGGGGCACAAG
CTGGAGTACAACTACAACAGCCACAACGTCTATATCATGGCCGACAAGCAGAAGAACGGCATCAAGGTGA
ACTTCAAGATCCGCCACAACATCGAGGACGGCAGCGTGCAGCTCGCCGACCACTACCAGCAGAACACCCC
CATCGGCGACGGCCCCGTGCTGCTGCCCGACAACCACTACCTGAGCACCCAGTCCGCCCTGAGCAAAGAC
CCCAACGAGAAGCGCGATCACATGGTCCTGCTGGAGTTCGTGACCGCCGCCGGGATCACTCTCGGCATGG
ACGAGCTGTACAAGCCAAGCTTAATTAAGATGAACGTAGAGAGCCAACTGAAGACACCGCCAACGCACAT
TCGAAATCTGGTCAAGCACGTGAACAAGCGAAATTTTAATGAGAGCAGCGAGCAAATAAATCAGTTCGTT
AAAGAGCACGGCCTGGAAGCGGATCGCAGCAGCCTGCGCCACCTGTTCTCCGTGATCAACTTCAGCGATC
TCGTGCCATCAGTTACGGTCCAGCTGCAGGCGAAGCTCCTGGGCATCCAGTTGGAGCGTCAGCTTCACAG
TTCATCGTTTGTGTCCAACATCTGCTACGCTTTTGACCAGTTCTTCGCCAGCAACCAGAAGTCCCTGAAG
CCTGTTGCGGTAGCGGATCTCGTTGGCCAGGTCGCCCGACTGACCGGCATCAACAAGGTTTGTGAGTGCG
TCTTTGCCTTGGCCTTGACCCACTCCTCGTACACAGAACTCAAACATTCTGCCAGGAACAACCTAAAAGG
TAGCCTCAGCGAACTTATAGACTCTTACTTGGGTAATAAAGGCACCGGCCCAGCCGACAGCGGTCTCCGG
GAGATCTCCTTCGATCTACTGCAGTATTTGCTGTGCTGCCTTAGCGAGTACGTACAACCGCAGGTGGAAG
CACAGTTTTTGATCAAGCTTCGTGAGGAGTTTCCGCGCCAGGCGGTACCGCTGGTTCTAGCGCCGTTCCT
TTACGGCTCGACGACGGCGACGATTGCGGGAGCAGGTGCCAGCGAAACGGATGCGGAGGCCGAAGCGACG
ACTAATAGCAACAGCTCCAGTTTCGAAGCAGATGCTTTGAACGAGGTGGGAATCGAGGATATTTATGACC
ATTTAAGCGAGATAATATTCACCAACCAGGGCAAAAATAATATTATGGACACATCTTGGATTAATCTAAT
CCTTGAAATCGGTTATGAATTTACATCGAGCGTTGAAGAGTGTAAGAATCATTTGTGTTCCCGCGAGCGA
GAACGCGCTGAGCTCCAGTCCAAAGATGTCGCCAAGATCGTGGGTCTTATGTGCCGACGGCACTCCTCCC
TGCTCGATTGTAATGTGAATCTACCGACGCCGGCGAACTTCTGGCCTGGTCAGGGACAGGGCGGTGGCAG
CAACAGCAGTGGCTCTTCGCAGACACAAATCACTCCGCAGCAACAGAACCCGGGCAGCAGTAACAACAAC
GATGGCAGCGATGGCAATTCGTCCAGTGATAAGAAGGACAAGAAGGAGACGACGGAGGCCACGCAAACTT
GGAAGCCAGATGTCTTTGTGCAGGCGCTCAAGGAGGTGGTGCCTCAGCTCAACTGGAAGGACGTGTGCAT
GGAACTTGATCATCCCGAGTTCGTGCTGAAGGATCGCATCGGTTTGGAGCTTTTGCTCACCATCCTTCGG
CTGGCCACTGGCTCTAACATATTTCCACATCCAGAATGCATTTACCGTCACTGGGCAAACACGGAAGGTC
AGCTGTCGCTTATCGCGACAATGCTGAAGAACCCGGATCTCTTTTCCTTCGCCGACTTTGTATTTAGCCA
GCCAGCGTTGGATGTGCTTAAGACAGCTCCGGATGCGGACAATAAGGAGATCTCGTCCTGGAAGTCGCTT
CACCTGGTGGAGGTGCTGCTCTCCATTGCGGACAAGGGATACTATACGCAGGTCCATGAGCTATTCAAGT
TCCCAGCGCAGAACTGTCCCGATGTGCTATTTTTGGCCTTATTGAACACAAGTCCGCCTATGACGCCACT
GCGTCAGGATCTGTTTAACCAACTGATACCAACGTTCCTTGGCAACCATCCCAACTCGAACGTGATCTTG
GCCAGCGCCTGGAGCTCGAACAGCTTCCAACTTCGTTCCAATATCATGAATGCTATGTCCGAGTGGTATC
TCCGAGGCAATGAGTTCGATCAGGTGAAACTGTCGCGCATCCTGGATCTTGCCCAGGATTTAAAAGCGCT
ATCAGCGCTGCTCAACGCCCGTTCATTTTTATTCATTATCGACCTGGCTTGCCTTGCCTCTCGGCGCGAG
TACCTGAAGCTGGAAAAGTGGCTTACCGATAAAATTCGCGAACATGGAGAGCCTTTTATGCAGGCTATAA
TCAAGGTTCTGCACCGCCGCTGCCCGCAGGTTATCAACGCCAAAGTGCCAGAGGATCAGCTGCCTCCCAA
GCAGGCGCAGCTTTTGCCCGAGACAGTTACAACCATGATCAACTGTCTGCAAACGTGCATCAATAACTGC
ATGCAGCCGGAGATGGTCGAAGTCATCATGCAAATGACCGCGAACGTGGCGATTATGGCTAACATGGCGC
GTGCCCAACAGCAGCAGCAGCCAGGATTGGTTCCGCCGCCTCCACCAACAATTCTGCGCGGCCATCGTGG
TATGGATCTGCCTGGAGGCATAGTCCCTCCGCCACCGCAGCAACCGTTCTCCGGAAACCTCAACGCGCAG
ATGTTTGGACCAGGAATGGATCCGCTAACGAATATGTCCAACAACTTAGCCGGCCTCAACCTCAGCGGCC
CGAACGGAGCATTTAATTTTGGAAACATGCTAACTTCTCCATCGCGTCTGATGACTCCGGGAGCCAATCC
CTATCCGCTGAACCTCATGCAGATGCCGCAGGCTCCGCCACCACCCAACGTAGGAAACCTAGGCCGCATG
CTGCCAGGGGGTCCACAACAGCAGACTCCAACGCCGACTCCAACGGCCCCCAATCCAAACAACCCTGTGA
TGGCCGATCTCCAGATACCTGTGTCAAAGGAAGTTGAAGACGAGGTCAACTCATACTTTCAGCGCATCTA
CAACCACCAGCCGAATCCAACGCTGTCCATCGATGAAGTGCTGGACATTTTGCAAAGATTTAAAGAGTCA
AGTAACCGGCGCGAGCAGGAAGTCTTTTTGTGCATGCTGCGCAATCTGTTCGAGGAATATCGCTTTTTCT
GTCAATACCCAGAGAAAGAGCTACAGATTACTGCGCAGCTATTTGGTGGCATTATTGATCGTAACCTGGT
GCCCACTTTTGTTGCACTGGGCCTTTCTCTGCGCTGTGTCTTGGATGCCCTCCGCAAGCCCGATGGATCT
AAGCTTTACTATTTCGGTGTGACGGCACTGGACAGATTCAGAACTCGATTGCACACCTACAACAAATACT
GCGAGCATATCCGCTCCATTCCTCACTTCTCTGACTTCCCGCCGCACCTTATTCAGTATGTGGAATACGG
AATGCACGGCCAGGAGCCGCCGCCGCAGAAGTTGATTGGACTCAGCAATACGATTCCTTCGGCGATATCT
AGCGGACCAGGAACGGAACCAATTTACAGGAATAGCTCCATGTTAGGTAATATGCCCGCTGCCACCCCGG
GATCGGGACCGAAATCAAACGCTGCTGTATCGCATGCCACGAGAATGAAGTCCATCGCCAATGCCACCAA
TATCGACACACTTTTGGTGGCCAACCAGGAAGAGAAAGTGACTGTGCCACCAGAGCCTGTGCAGGACAAA
ACTGCCTTTATTTTCAACAACTTGAGCCAGCTGAACATACCGCAGAAGTGCGATGAGATAAAGGAGATTA
TGACCAAGGAGTATTGGCCGTGGCTAGCGCAATATCTGGTCCTCAAACGCGCATCAATGGAGTTCAACTT
CCACACACTATATTACAACTTTTTGGATGCCCTTAAAAACGGCGAGATCAACCGATTCGTAACCAAAGAG
ACCCTACGCAACATCAAGGTACTCTTGCGCTCCGATAAGGGAGTTATTAATTTCTCCGATCGAAGTCTGT
TGAAGAACCTCGGACACTGGTTGGGCATGATGACCTTAGGTCGCAATCGCCCCATCCTGCAGTTGGATCT
GGATCTTAAATCCCTTTTGGCTGAGGCTTACCACAAGGGCCAGCAGGAACTGCTTTTTGTGGTTCCTTTC
GTAGCCAAGATCCTTGAGTCATCCGCCAAGTCTCGCATCTTCCGATCGCCCAATCCATGGACAATGGGTA
TCATGTACGTGCTTGCTGAGCTTCACCAGGAGCCAGACCTTAAGCTGAACCTGAAGTTTGAAATCGAAGT
ACTCTGCAAAACACTTAATCTGGAGTTGGCCAAGTTGCGACAAGTGATCTACCTGAAGGATCCCAATCGA
ACTCACCGGATTGAAGAGCAGATGTCGCAACCAAAACCGAAACAACTTGAGCCAGTGGCTTCTGCGCCAG
CTCTACCGCGTGAACAGCAATCCCCGGCACAACCTCCGCCACCACCACAACAGCAGCAACCACCGCAGCA
GCAGGTACCTCCACCGCCATCCTCTGCGGACGTGGACGCCCAAAATGCGGCCGCTATGATGATGGCAGCG
GGCGGAGCTAATAGTACTCCTGGATCGGTATCTTCGCCCAATCTACCCACCGATTCCAGCCAGGTGGCAC
TACCGCCACCAGAGCCGCGCTATTCATACGTGGACGTAAACGTGAGCAACTTCCAGCTTATTGGTCAGCA
GTTGGTACTGCCACCCAATACTCCGTTCCTGCACGCCAATCCCGGAATCAAACACATGGTCGTCAACGCC
GTGGAGCGCACGATAACCGACTGGTTGCAGCCTATTGTGGACCGAAGCATCCGCATTGCCTGTGCCACCA
CCGAGCAGATCATCCGCAGCGACTTCGCCCTGGATGCTGACGAGAACCGAATGCGCACTGCCGCTCATCA
GATGGTACGAAACCTTGCCGCCGAGATGGCCATGATTACCGGTAAGGATGAGATAGCGCGTGCTATTAGC
CAGAATCTGCACAAGGCCTTGCTGTCGGGTCTAAATGGGATGCCCAGCATGGCTGAGATCCAAGCTGCTG
CTATGCAGTTAGCCAGCGAAAATGTTGAGCTAGTTTGCGCTTTCATTCAGAAAACATCTGCTGAAAAGGC
AGCCGCAGAGATCGATAGGCGTCTAAGCACCGATTTCGAGACCAGAAAAATTGCTCGTGAAGAGGGCAAC
CGCTTTGTGGACGCCCAGATCCTCACCTATGCACAGGAGCGTCTTCCAGAAGCAGTGCGCATCAAGGTGG
GCGCGGCTCCAGCTACACTTTATGCTGTGTACTCGGAGTTCGCTAGAAGCATACCTGGCTTCCAGCAGAT
GAGCGATCGCGATATTGCCCTGTTTGTGCCCAAGCCGACGGATTTGTCTCAGCCAAATGTGTTTGCTAAT
TGATCTAGAGGGCCCGCGGTTCGAAGGTAAGCCTATCCCTAACCCTCTCCTCGGTCTCGATTCTACGCGT
ACCGGTCATCATCACCATCACCATTGAGTTTAAACCCGCTGATCAGCCTCGACTGTGCCTTCTAAGGCCT
GAGCTCGCTGATCAGCCTCGATCGAGGATCCAGACATGATAAGATACATTGATGAGTTTGGACAAACCAC
AACTAGAATGCAGTGAAAAAAATGCTTTATTTGTGAAATTTGTGATGCTATTGCTTTATTTGTAACCATT
ATAAGCTGCAATAAACAAGTTAACAACAACAATTGCATTCATTTTATGTTTCAGGTTCAGGGGGAGGTGT
GGGAGGTTTTTTAAAGCAAGTAAAACCTCTACAAATGTGGTATGGCTGATTATGATCAGTCGACCGATGC
CCTTGAGAGCCTTCAACCCAGTCAGCTCCTTCCGGTGGGCGCGGGGCATGACTATCGTCGCCGCACTTAT
GACTGTCTTCTTTATCATGCAACTCGTAGGACAGGTGCCGGCAGCGCTCTGGGTCATTTTCGGCGAGGAC
CGCTTTCGCTGGAGCGCGACGATGATCGGCCTGTCGCTTGCGGTATTCGGAATCTTGCACGCCCTCGCTC
AAGCCTTCGTCACTGGTCCCGCCACCAAACGTTTCGGCGAGAAGCAGGCCATTATCGCCGGCATGGCGGC
CGACGCGCTGGGCTACGTCTTGCTGGCGTTCGCGACGCGAGGCTGGATGGCCTTCCCCATTATGATTCTT
CTCGCTTCCGGCGGCATCGGGATGCCCGCGTTGCAGGCCATGCTGTCCAGGCAGGTAGATGACGACCATC
AGGGACAGCTTCAAGGATCGCTCGCGGCTCTTACCAGCCAGCAAAAGGCCAGGAACCGTAAAAAGGCCGC
GTTGCTGGCGTTTTTCCATAGGCTCCGCCCCCCTGACGAGCATCACAAAAATCGACGCTCAAGTCAGAGG
TGGCGAAACCCGACAGGACTATAAAGATACCAGGCGTTTCCCCCTGGAAGCTCCCTCGTGCGCTCTCCTG
TTCCGACCCTGCCGCTTACCGGATACCTGTCCGCCTTTCTCCCTTCGGGAAGCGTGGCGCTTTCTCAATG
CTCACGCTGTAGGTATCTCAGTTCGGTGTAGGTCGTTCGCTCCAAGCTGGGCTGTGTGCACGAACCCCCC
GTTCAGCCCGACCGCTGCGCCTTATCCGGTAACTATCGTCTTGAGTCCAACCCGGTAAGACACGACTTAT
CGCCACTGGCAGCAGCCACTGGTAACAGGATTAGCAGAGCGAGGTATGTAGGCGGTGCTACAGAGTTCTT
GAAGTGGTGGCCTAACTACGGCTACACTAGAAGGACAGTATTTGGTATCTGCGCTCTGCTGAAGCCAGTT
ACCTTCGGAAAAAGAGTTGGTAGCTCTTGATCCGGCAAACAAACCACCGCTGGTAGCGGTGGTTTTTTTG
TTTGCAAGCAGCAGATTACGCGCAGAAAAAAAGGATCTCAAGAAGATCCTTTGATCTTTTCTACGGGGTC
TGACGCTCAGTGGAACGAAAACTCACGTTAAGGGATTTTGGTCATGAGATTATCAAAAAGGATCTTCACC
TAGATCCTTTTAAATTAAAAATGAAGTTTTAAATCAATCTAAAGTATATATGAGTAAACTTGGTCTGACA
GTTACCAATGCTTAATCAGTGAGGCACCTATCTCAGCGATCTGTCTATTTCGTTCATCCATAGTTGCCTG
ACTCCCCGTCGTGTAGATAACTACGATACGGGAGGGCTTACCATCTGGCCCCAGTGCTGCAATGATACCG
CGAGACCCACGCTCACCGGCTCCAGATTTATCAGCAATAAACCAGCCAGCCGGAAGGGCCGAGCGCAGAA
GTGGTCCTGCAACTTTATCCGCCTCCATCCAGTCTATTAATTGTTGCCGGGAAGCTAGAGTAAGTAGTTC
GCCAGTTAATAGTTTGCGCAACGTTGTTGCCATTGCTGCAGGCATCGTGGTGTCACGCTCGTCGTTTGGT
ATGGCTTCATTCAGCTCCGGTTCCCAACGATCAAGGCGAGTTACATGATCCCCCATGTTGTGCAAAAAAG
CGGTTAGCTCCTTCGGTCCTCCGATCGTTGTCAGAAGTAAGTTGGCCGCAGTGTTATCACTCATGGTTAT
GGCAGCACTGCATAATTCTCTTACTGTCATGCCATCCGTAAGATGCTTTTCTGTGACTGGTGAGTACTCA
ACCAAGTCATTCTGAGAATAGTGTATGCGGCGACCGAGTTGCTCTTGCCCGGCGTCAACACGGGATAATA
CCGCGCCACATAGCAGAACTTTAAAAGTGCTCATCATTGGAAAACGTTCTTCGGGGCGAAAACTCTCAAG
GATCTTACCGCTGTTGAGATCCAGTTCGATGTAACCCACTCGTGCACCCAACTGATCTTCAGCATCTTTT
ACTTTCACCAGCGTTTCTGGGTGAGCAAAAACAGGAAGGCAAAATGCCGCAAAAAAGGGAATAAGGGCGA
CACGGAAATGTTGAATACTCATACTCTTCCTTTTTCAATATTATTGAAGCATTTATCAGGGTTATTGTCT
CATGAGCGGATACATATTTGAATGTATTTAGAAAAATAAACAAATAGGGGTTCCGCGCACATTTCCCCGA
AAAGTGCCACCTGACGTCTAAGAAACCATTATTATCATGACATTAACCTATAAAAATAGGCGTATCACGA
GGCCCTTTCGT
